>Addgene plasmid #74086 | BAS291 C terminal mKO2 kanR | depositor partial sequence | sequence record 138273 | as in Figure
GGTGCTGGATCTGGTTCATTAATTAACATGGTTTCTGTTATTAAGCCTGAAATGAAGATGCGTTACTATA
TGGATGGTTCTGTTAATGGTCATGAATTTACTATTGAAGGTGAAGGTACTGGTCGTCCTTATGAAGGTCA
TCAAGAAATGACTCTTCGTGTTACTATGGCTGAAGGTGGTCCTATGCCTTTTGCTTTTGATCTTGTTTCT
CATGTTTTTTGCTATGGTCATCGTGTTTTTACTAAGTATCCTGAAGAAATTCCTGATTACTTTAAGCAAG
CTTTTCCTGAAGGTCTTTCTTGGGAACGTTCTCTTGAATTTGAAGATGGTGGTTCTGCTTCTGTTTCTGC
TCATATTTCTCTTCGTGGTAATACTTTTTACCATAAGTCTAAGTTTACTGGTGTTAATTTTCCTGCTGAT
GGTCCTATTATGCAAAATCAATCTGTTGATTGGGAACCTTCTACTGAAAAGATTACTGCTTCTGATGGTG
TTCTTAAGGGTGATGTTACAATGTACCTTAAGTTAGAAGGTGGTGGTAACCATAAGTGCCAAATGAAGAC
TACTTACAAGGCTGCTAAAGAAATTCTTGAAATGCCTGGTGATCATTACATTGGACATCGTCTTGTTCGT
AAGACTGAAGGTAACATTACTGAACAAGTTGAAGATGCTGTTGCTCATTATTCTTAAAAAAAGACTAATG
TAAAATTTTTTTGGTTGGTTATTGAAAAAGTCGATGCCTTGTTTGCGTTTGTTTTCCTAGGCGTTTTATG
TCAGAAGGCATTTAGAATTAGTATACAAGTACTCTTTGGTAAAATTTTATGTAGCGACTAAAATATTAAC
TATTATAGATAAACACCTTGGGAATAAAAAGTAATTTGCTATAGTAATTTATTAAACATGCTCCTACAAC
ATTACCACAATCTTTTCTCTTGGATTGACATTGAATAAGAAAAGAGTGAATTTTTTTAGACTTGTAATGA
TAACTATGTACAAAGCCAATGAAAGATGTATGTAGATGAATGTAAAATACCATGTAGACAAACAAGATAA
AACTTGGTTATAAACATTGGTGTTGGAACAGAATAAATTAGATGTCAAAAAGTTTCGTCAATATCACCGG
ATCCCCGGGTTAATTAAGGCGCGCCAGATCTGTTTAGCTTGCCTCGTCCCCGCCGGGTCACCCGGCCAGC
GACATGGAGGCCCAGAATACCCTCCTTGACAGTCTTGACGTGCGCAGCTCAGGGGCATGATGTGACTGTC
GCCCGTACATTTAGCCCATACATCCCCATGTATAATCATTTGCATCCATACATTTTGATGGCCGCACGGC
GCGAAGCAAAAATTACGGCTCCTCGCTGCAGACCTGCGAGCAGGGAAACGCTCCCCTCACAGACGCGTTG
AATTGTCCCCACGCCGCGCCCCTGTAGAGAAATATAAAAGGTTAGGATTTGCCACTGAGGTTCTTCTTTC
ATATACTTCCTTTTAAAATCTTGCTAGGATACAGTTCTCACATCACATCCGAACATAAACAACCATGGGT
AAGGAAAAGACTCACGTTTCGAGGCCGCGATTAAATTCCAACATGGATGCTGATTTATATGGGTATAAAT
GGGCTCGCGATAATGTCGGGCAATCAGGTGCGACAATCTATCGATTGTATGGGAAGCCCGATGCGCCAGA
GTTGTTTCTGAAACATGGCAAAGGTAGCGTTGCCAATGATGTTACAGATGAGATGGTCAGACTAAACTGG
CTGACGGAATTTATGCCTCTTCCGACCATCAAGCATTTTATCCGTACTCCTGATGATGCATGGTTACTCA
CCACTGCGATCCCCGGCAAAACAGCATTCCAGGTATTAGAAGAATATCCTGATTCAGGTGAAAATATTGT
TGATGCGCTGGCAGTGTTCCTGCGCCGGTTGCATTCGATTCCTGTTTGTAATTGTCCTTTTAACAGCGAT
CGCGTATTTCGTCTCGCTCAGGCGCAATCACGAATGAATAACGGTTTGGTTGATGCGAGTGATTTTGATG
ACGAGCGTAATGGCTGGCCTGTTGAACAAGTCTGGAAAGAAATGCATAAGCTTTTGCCATTCTCACCGGA
TTCAGTCGTCACTCATGGTGATTTCTCACTTGATAACCTTATTTTTGACGAGGGGAAATTAATAGGTTGT
ATTGATGTTGGACGAGTCGGAATCGCAGACCGATACCAGGATCTTGCCATCCTATGGAACTGCCTCGGTG
AGTTTTCTCCTTCATTACAGAAACGGCTTTTTCAAAAATATGGTATTGATAATCCTGATATGAATAAATT
GCAGTTTCATTTGATGCTCGATGAGTTTTTCTAATCAGTACTGACAATAAAAAGATTCTTGTTTTCAAGA
ACTTGTCATTTGTATAGTTTTTTTATATTGTAGTTGTTCTATTTTAATCAAATGTTAGCGTGATTTATAT
TTTTTTTCGCCTCGACATCATCTGCCCAGATGCGAAGTTAAGTGCGCAGAAAGTAATATCATGCGTCAAT
CGTATGTGAATGCTGGTCGCTATACTGCTGTCGATTCGATACTAACGCCGCCATCCAGTTTAAAC
