>Addgene plasmid #74086 | BAS291 C terminal mKO2 kanR | addgene partial sequence | sequence record 140961 | M13pUC-Fwd 5'-CCCAGTCACGACGTTGTAAAACG-3'
ACTCACTATAGGGCGAATTGGAGCTCCACCGCGGTGGCGGCCGCTCTAGAGGTGCTGGATCTGGTTCATT
AATTAACATGGTTTCTGTTATTAAGCCTGAAATGAAGATGCGTTACTATATGGATGGTTCTGTTAATGGT
CATGAATTTACTATTGAAGGTGAAGGTACTGGTCGTCCTTATGAAGGTCATCAAGAAATGACTCTTCGTG
TTACTATGGCTGAAGGTGGTCCTATGCCTTTTGCTTTTGATCTTGTTTCTCATGTTTTTTGCTATGGTCA
TCGTGTTTTTACTAAGTATCCTGAAGAAATTCCTGATTACTTTAAGCAAGCTTTTCCTGAAGGTCTTTCT
TGGGAACGTTCTCTTGAATTTGAAGATGGTGGTTCTGCTTCTGTTTCTGCTCATATTTCTCTTCGTGGTA
ATACTTTTTACCATAAGTCTAAGTTTACTGGTGTTAATTTTCCTGCTGATGGTCCTATTATGCAAAATCA
ATCTGTTGATTGGGAACCTTCTACTGAAAAGATTACTGCTTCTGATGGTGTTCTTAAGGGTGATGTTACA
ATGTACCTTAAGTTAGAAGGTGGTGGTAACCATAAGTGCCAAATGAAGACTACTTACAAGGCTGCTAAAG
AAATTCTTGAAATGCCTGGTGATCATTACATTGGACATCGTCTTGTTCGTAAGACTGAAGGTAACATTAC
TGAACAAGTTGAAGATGCTGTTGCTCATTATTCTTAAAAAAAGACTAATGTAAAA
