>Addgene plasmid #74086 | BAS291 C terminal mKO2 kanR | addgene partial sequence | sequence record 140962 | M13pUC-Rev 5'-AGCGGATAACAATTTCACACAGG-3'
ATTACGCCAAGCTCGAAATAACCCTCACTAAAGGGAACAAAAGCTGGTACCGGGCCCCCCCTCGAGGTCG
ACGGTATCGATAAGCTTGATATGTTTAAACCAGTATAGCGACCAGCATTCACATACGATTGACGCATGAT
ATTACTTTCTGCGCACTTAACTTCGCATCTGGGCAGATGATGTCGAGGCGAAAAAAAATATAAATCACGC
TAACATTTGATTAAAATAGAACAACTACAATATAAAAAAACTATACAAATGACAAGTTCTTGAAAACAAG
AATCTTTTTATTGTCAGTACTGATTAGAAAAACTCATCGAGCATCAAATGAAACTGCAATTTATTCATAT
CAGGATTATCAATACCATATTTTTGAAAAAGCCGTTTCTGTAATGAAGGAGAAAACTCACCGAGGCAGTT
CCATAGGATGGCAAGATCCTGGTATCGGTCTGCGATTCCGACTCGTCCAACATCAATACAACCTATTAAT
TTCCCCTCGTCAAAAATAAGGTTATCAAGTGAGAAATCACCATGAGTGACGACTGAATCCGGTGAGAATG
GCAAAAGCTTATGCATTTCTTTCCAGACTTGTTCAACAGGCCAGCCATTACGCTCGTCATCAAAATCACT
CGCATCAACCAAACCGTTATTCATTCGTGATTGCGCCTGAGCGAGACGAAATACGCGATCGCTGTTAAAA
GGACAATTACAAACAGGAATCGAATGCAACCGGCGCAGGAACACTGCCAGCGCATCAACAATATTTTCAC
CTGAATCAGGATATTCTTCTAATACCTGGAATGCTGTTTTGCCGGGGATCGCAGTGGTGAGTAACCATGC
ATCATCAGGAGTACGGATAAAATGCTTGATGGTCGGAAGAGGCATAAATTCCGTCAGCCAGTTTAGTCTG
ACCATCTCATCTGTAACATCATTGGCAACGCTACCTTTGCCATGTTTCAGAA
