[The description below was written by a language model from this plasmid's Addgene catalogue record.]
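Description:
BAS291 C terminal mKO2 kanR is a fission yeast tagging plasmid built on the pRS316 backbone (recorded backbone size about 4.9 kb without insert). It is maintained in E. coli as a high-copy plasmid under ampicillin selection. For yeast it carries a G418 resistance marker, the "kanR" of its name. pRS316 is generally known as a budding yeast shuttle vector, but the record does not list which of the original backbone elements are retained. No feature table is provided, so the exact arrangement of parts cannot be confirmed.

The payload is mKO2, a monomeric Kusabira Orange fluorescent protein, in a version recoded for S. pombe, meaning the coding sequence was adapted to fission yeast codon usage. The plasmid is described as a "universal" C-terminal tagging plasmid. This implies that it serves as a template or donor from which the mKO2 coding sequence and the linked G418 marker are introduced at the 3' end of a gene of interest. The result is a C-terminal fusion, with integrants selected on G418. In that design, expression of the fusion would normally come from the tagged gene's own promoter. The record does not state any promoter, terminator, linker or the regulatory elements driving the resistance marker.

The associated work concerns sensitive, quantitative three-colour protein imaging in fission yeast using spectrally distinct recoded fluorescent proteins with characterised in vivo maturation kinetics. This construct would supply the orange channel for such multicolour tagging experiments.
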