Addgene plasmid #74086: BAS291 C terminal mKO2 kanR
Purpose: S.pombe recoded mKO2 in universal C-terminal tagging plasmid, G418 resistance.
Depositing lab: Bassem Al-Sady. Depositing organization: University of California, San Francisco (UCSF). Publication: Sensitive and Quantitative Three-Color Protein Imaging in Fission Yeast Using Spectrally Diverse, Recoded Fluorescent Proteins with Experimentally-Characterized In Vivo Maturation Kinetics. Al-Sady B, Greenstein RA, El-Samad HJ, Braun S, Madhani HD. PLoS One. 2016 Aug 1;11(8):e0159292. doi: 10.1371/journal.pone.0159292. eCollection 2016. PONE-D-16-08423 PubMed 27479698.
Backbone
  Vector backbone: pRS316
  Backbone size w/o insert (bp): 4890
  Selectable markers: G418
Growth in bacteria
  Bacterial resistance: Ampicillin, 100 μg/mL
  Growth temperature: 37°C
  Growth strain: DH5alpha
  Copy number: High Copy
Gene/Insert
  Gene/Insert name: mKO2
  Species: S. pombe (fission yeast)
Terms and licenses: Academic/Nonprofit Terms; Industry Terms: Not Available to Industry
How to cite: BAS291 C terminal mKO2 kanR was a gift from Bassem Al-Sady (Addgene plasmid # 74086 ; http://n2t.net/addgene:74086 ; RRID:Addgene_74086)
